Addgene plasmid #163026: CD4-MKII-hLOV1-TEVcs(ENLYFQ/M)- Gal4
Purpose: FLiCRE TF for HEK293T expression
Depositing lab: Alice Ting. Depositing organization: Stanford University. Publication: A Molecular Calcium Integrator Reveals a Striatal Cell Type Driving Aversion. Kim CK, Sanchez MI, Hoerbelt P, Fenno LE, Malenka RC, Deisseroth K, Ting AY. Cell. 2020 Dec 23;183(7):2003-2019.e16. doi: 10.1016/j.cell.2020.11.015. Epub 2020 Dec 11. PubMed 33308478.
Backbone
  Vector backbone: AAV
  Vector type: Mammalian Expression, AAV
Growth in bacteria
  Bacterial resistance: Ampicillin, 100 μg/mL
  Growth temperature: 37°C
  Growth strain: NEB Stable
  Copy number: Unknown
Gene/Insert
  Gene/Insert name: CD4-MKII-hLOV1-TEVcs-Gal4
  Species: Synthetic
  Promoter: CMV
  Cloning method: Gibson Cloning
  Sequencing primers: 5′ CMV F; 3′ CAACAGATGGCTGGCAACTAGAAGG
Terms and licenses: Academic/Nonprofit Terms; Industry Terms: Not Available to Industry
How to cite: CD4-MKII-hLOV1-TEVcs(ENLYFQ/M)- Gal4 was a gift from Alice Ting (Addgene plasmid # 163026 ; http://n2t.net/addgene:163026 ; RRID:Addgene_163026)
