[The description below was written by a language model from this plasmid's Addgene catalogue record and pLannotate feature annotations shown in this document.]
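Description:
CD4-MKII-hLOV1-TEVcs(ENLYFQ/M)-Gal4 is a 6,659-nt mammalian expression plasmid built on an AAV transfer backbone. It encodes the membrane-tethered transcription factor component of the FLiCRE system for expression in HEK293T cells. In bacteria it replicates from a high-copy ColE1/pUC-type origin and is selected with ampicillin through the β-lactamase gene; an f1 origin is also present. One intact AAV2 inverted terminal repeat lies downstream of the expression cassette. On the upstream side the annotation finds only two short ITR fragments, so the record does not clearly show that ITR to be complete.

The synthetic fusion gene is driven by the CMV enhancer/promoter and terminated by the bovine growth hormone polyadenylation signal. It begins with an Igκ leader and a truncated human CD4 lacking its cytoplasmic tail, which together should direct the protein to the secretory pathway and anchor it in the membrane. Next, the annotation detects a CIBN segment that is not mentioned in the construct name, followed by a short CaMKII-derived fragment corresponding to MKII, a calmodulin-binding peptide. The region labelled miniSOG most likely corresponds to the hLOV1 domain, since miniSOG is itself a LOV-domain derivative. The TEV protease cleavage site named in the title is not annotated separately; it would sit between this domain and Gal4, near a partial FLAG-like match. The fusion ends with the Gal4 DNA-binding and activation domains.

The design implies coincidence detection. Calcium-dependent recruitment of a partner TEV protease, which this plasmid does not encode, combines with light-dependent uncaging of the cleavage site by the LOV domain. Cleavage would then release Gal4 from the membrane to activate a UAS-controlled reporter, marking cells that had elevated calcium during illumination.
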