Features (pLannotate 1.2.2; 23 found; start..end, strand, type, name):
     71..374     +  enhancer       CMV enhancer: human cytomegalovirus immediate early enhancer
    375..578     +  promoter       CMV promoter: human cytomegalovirus (CMV) immediate early promoter
    574..607     +  LTR            5' LTR (truncated) (fragment): truncated 5' long terminal repeat (LTR) from HIV-1
    623..641     +  promoter       T7 promoter: promoter for bacteriophage T7 RNA polymerase
    661..723     +  sig_peptide    Igκ leader: leader sequence from mouse immunoglobulin κ light chain
    805..1467    +  CDS            CD4 (truncated) (fragment): truncated human CD4 cell surface glycoprotein lacking the cytoplasmic tail
   1546..2055    +  CDS            CIBN: N-terminal portion of the CIB1 transcription factor from Arabidopsis thaliana binds to CRY2 (cryptochrome 2) that has absorbed blue light (Kennedy et al., 2010)
   2074..2139    +  CDS            CAMK2A (fragment): KCC2A_HUMAN - Also known as CAMKA, KIAA0968. Experimental evidence at protein level: Swiss-Prot protein existence level 1. Calcium/calmodulin-dependent protein kinase that functions autonomously after Ca(2+)/calmodulin-binding and autophosphorylation, and is involved in synaptic plasticity, neurotransmitter release and long-term potentiation. Member of the NMDAR signaling complex in excitatory synapses, it regulates NMDAR-dependent potentiation of the AMPAR and therefore excitatory synaptic transmission (By similarity). Regulates dendritic spine development (PubMed:28130356). Also regulates th
   2287..2604    +  CDS            miniSOG: miniSOG is a basic (constitutively fluorescent) cyan fluorescent protein published in 2011, derived from Arabidopsis thaliana. It requires the cofactor flavin for fluorescence.
   2713..2734    +  CDS            3xFLAG (fragment): three tandem FLAG® epitope tags
   2733..3171    +  CDS            GAL4 DNA binding domain (fragment): DNA binding domain of the GAL4 transcriptional activator; Saccharomyces cerevisiae GAL4 (truncated)
   3172..3515    +  CDS            GAL4 activation domain (fragment): activation domain of the GAL4 transcriptional activator; Saccharomyces cerevisiae GAL4 (truncated)
   3556..3763    +  polyA_signal   bGH poly(A) signal: bovine growth hormone polyadenylation signal
   3792..3932    +  repeat_region  AAV2 ITR: inverted terminal repeat of adeno-associated virus serotype 2 inverted
   3937..3988    -  misc_feature   bom (fragment): basis of mobility region from pBR322
   4007..4462    +  rep_origin     f1 ori (sequence partly withheld): f1 bacteriophage origin of replication; arrow indicates direction of (+) strand synthesis
   4463..4512    -  misc_feature   bom (fragment): basis of mobility region from pBR322
   4614..4649    -  CDS            rop (fragment): Rop protein, which maintains plasmids at low copy number; rop
   4744..4848    +  promoter       AmpR promoter: bla
   4849..5709    +  CDS            AmpR: β-lactamase; bla; confers resistance to ampicillin, carbenicillin, and related antibiotics
   5880..6468    +  rep_origin     ori: high-copy-number ColE1/pMB1/pBR322/pUC origin of replication
   6541..6568    +  repeat_region  AAV2 ITR (fragment): inverted terminal repeat of adeno-associated virus serotype 2 inverted
   6597..6624    +  repeat_region  AAV2 ITR (fragment): inverted terminal repeat of adeno-associated virus serotype 2 inverted
>Addgene plasmid #163026 | CD4-MKII-hLOV1-TEVcs(ENLYFQ/M)- Gal4 | addgene full sequence | sequence record 320945 | Addgene NGS Result
GCGGCCGCACGCGTTGTACATAGTAATCAATTACGGGGTCATTAGTTCATAGCCCATATATGGAGTTCCG
CGTTACATAACTTACGGTAAATGGCCCGCCTGGCTGACCGCCCAACGACCCCCGCCCATTGACGTCAATA
ATGACGTATGTTCCCATAGTAACGCCAATAGGGACTTTCCATTGACGTCAATGGGTGGAGTATTTACGGT
AAACTGCCCACTTGGCAGTACATCAAGTGTATCATATGCCAAGTACGCCCCCTATTGACGTCAATGACGG
TAAATGGCCCGCCTGGCATTATGCCCAGTACATGACCTTATGGGACTTTCCTACTTGGCAGTACATCTAC
GTATTAGTCATCGCTATTACCATGGTGATGCGGTTTTGGCAGTACATCAATGGGCGTGGATAGCGGTTTG
ACTCACGGGGATTTCCAAGTCTCCACCCCATTGACGTCAATGGGAGTTTGTTTTGGCACCAAAATCAACG
GGACTTTCCAAAATGTCGTAACAACTCCGCCCCATTGACGCAAATGGGCGGTAGGCGTGTACGGTGGGAG
GTCTATATAAGCAGAGCTCTCTGGCTAACTAGAGAACCCACTGCTTACTGGCTTATCGAAATTAATACGA
CTCACTATAGGGAGACCCAAGCTTGCCACCATGGAGACAGACACACTCCTGCTATGGGTACTGCTGCTCT
GGGTTCCAGGTTCCACTGGTGACGGGGCCCAGCCGGCCAGATCTTACCCATACGATGTGCCAGATTACGC
CTATCCCTATGACGTCCCTGATTACGCTCTCGACTTCCAGAAGGCCTCCAGCATAGTCTATAAGAAAGAG
GGGGAACAGGTGGAGTTCTCCTTCCCACTCGCCTTTACAGTTGAAAAGCTGACGGGCAGTGGCGAGCTGT
GGTGGCAGGCGGAGAGGGCTTCCTCCTCCAAGTCTTGGATCACCTTTGACCTGAAGAACAAGGAAGTGTC
TGTAAAACGGGTTACCCAGGACCCTAAGCTCCAGATGGGCAAGAAGCTCCCGCTCCACCTCACCCTGCCC
CAGGCCTTGCCTCAGTATGCTGGCTCTGGAAACCTCACCCTGGCCCTTGAAGCGAAAACAGGAAAGTTGC
ATCAGGAAGTGAACCTGGTGGTGATGAGAGCCACTCAGCTCCAGAAAAATTTGACCTGTGAGGTGTGGGG
ACCCACCTCCCCTAAGCTGATGCTGAGCTTGAAACTGGAGAACAAGGAGGCAAAGGTCTCGAAGCGGGAG
AAGGCGGTGTGGGTGCTGAACCCTGAGGCGGGGATGTGGCAGTGTCTGCTGAGTGACTCGGGACAGGTCC
TGCTGGAATCCAACATCAAGGTTCTGCCCACATGGTCCACCCCGGTGCAGCCAATGGCCCTGATTGTGCT
GGGGGGCGTCGCCGGCCTCCTGCTTTTCATTGGGCTAGGCATCTTCTTCTGTGTCAGGTGCCGGCACCGA
AGGCGCAAGGGCTCGGGCTCGACCTCGGGCTCGGGCAGCGGTGGCTCTAGAGGTTCTGGTGGCAGCTCTG
GAGGTATGAATGGAGCTATAGGAGGTGACCTTTTGCTCAATTTTCCTGACATGTCGGTCCTAGAGCGCCA
AAGGGCTCACCTCAAGTACCTCAATCCCACCTTTGATTCTCCTCTCGCCGGCTTCTTTGCCGATTCTTCA
ATGATTACCGGCGGCGAGATGGACAGCTATCTTTCGACTGCCGGTTTGAATCTTCCGATGATGTACGGTG
AGACGACGGTGGAAGGTGATTCAAGACTCTCAATTTCGCCGGAAACGACGCTTGGGACTGGAAATTTCAA
GGCAGCGAAGTTTGATACAGAGACTAAGGATTGTAATGAGGCGGCGAAGAAGATGACGATGAACAGAGAT
GACCTAGTAGAAGAAGGAGAAGAAGAGAAGTCGAAAATAACAGAGCAAAACAATGGGAGCACAAAAAGCA
TCAAGAAGATGAAACACAAAGCCAAGAAAGAAGAGAACAATTTCTCTAATGATTCATCTAAAGTGACGAA
GGAATTGGAGAAAACGGATTATATTCATGGTGGCTCTGGTAGCTTCAACGCTCGCAGGAAGCTGGCTGGT
GCTATCCTGTTCACCATGCTCGCCACAAGAAACTTCAGCGGCAGCTTTAATGCGCGGCGCAAGTTGGCCG
GAGCCATACTTTTCACAATGTTGGCTACCAGAAATTTTTCGGAGCTGGCCGAGAAGCTGGCCGGCCTGGA
CATCAACGGTGGAGCTAGCGAGTTTCGGGCAACCACACTGGAACGGATCGAGAAAAGCTTCGTGATTACT
GATCCGAGACTGCCTGACAACCCAATCATTTTTGTGAGCGATTCCTTCCTGCAGCTGACAGAATATTCTC
GGGAAGAGATCCTGGGGCGCAATTGCCGTTTTCTGCAGGGACCCGAGACAGACCGTGCCACTGTTCGGAA
AATCAGAGATGCTATTGACAACCAGACTGAAGTGACCGTTCAGCTGATCAATTATACCAAGAGCGGCAAG
AAGTTCTGGAACGTGTTCCACCTGCAGCCGATGCGCGATTATAAGGGCGACGTCCAGTACTTCATTGGCG
TGCAGCTGGATGGCACCGAACGTCTTCATGGCGCCGCTGAGCGTGAGGCGGTCTGCCTGGTCAAAAAGAC
AGCCTTTCAGATTGCTGAGAACCTGTACTTCCAGATGGGCGGAGGATCCGACTACAAGGATGACGACGAT
AAGAAGCTACTGTCTTCTATCGAACAAGCATGCGATATTTGCCGACTTAAAAAGCTCAAGTGCTCCAAAG
AAAAACCGAAGTGCGCCAAGTGTCTGAAGAACAACTGGGAGTGTCGCTACTCTCCCAAAACCAAAAGGTC
TCCGCTGACTAGGGCACATCTGACAGAAGTGGAATCAAGGCTAGAAAGACTGGAACAGCTATTTCTACTG
ATTTTTCCTCGAGAAGACCTTGACATGATTTTGAAAATGGATTCTTTACAGGATATAAAAGCATTGTTAA
CAGGATTATTTGTACAAGATAATGTGAATAAAGATGCCGTCACAGATAGATTGGCTTCAGTGGAGACTGA
TATGCCTCTAACATTGAGACAGCATAGAATAAGTGCGACATCATCATCGGAAGAGAGTAGTAACAAAGGT
CAAAGACAGTTGACTGTATCGGCCAATTTTAATCAAAGTGGGAATATTGCTGATAGCTCATTGTCCTTCA
CTTTCACTAACAGTAGCAACGGTCCGAACCTCATAACAACTCAAACAAATTCTCAAGCGCTTTCACAACC
AATTGCCTCCTCTAACGTTCATGATAACTTCATGAATAATGAAATCACGGCTAGTAAAATTGATGATGGT
AATAATTCAAAACCACTGTCACCTGGTTGGACGGACCAAACTGCGTATAACGCGTTTGGAATCACTACAG
GGATGTTTAATACCACTACAATGGATGATGTATATAACTATCTATTCGATGATGAAGATACCCCACCAAA
CCCAAAAAAAGAGTAGTAAGAATTCCTCGAGCTAGAGCTCGCTGATCAGCCTCGACTGTGCCTTCTAGTT
GCCAGCCATCTGTTGTTTGCCCCTCCCCCGTGCCTTCCTTGACCCTGGAAGGTGCCACTCCCACTGTCCT
TTCCTAATAAAATGAGGAAATTGCATCGCATTGTCTGAGTAGGTGTCATTCTATTCTGGGGGGTGGGGTG
GGGCAGGACAGCAAGGGGGAGGATTGGGAAGACAATAGCAGGCATGCTGGGGAGGTAACCACGTGCGGAC
CGAGCGGCCGCAGGAACCCCTAGTGATGGAGTTGGCCACTCCCTCTCTGCGCGCTCGCTCGCTCACTGAG
GCCGGGCGACCAAAGGTCGCCCGACGCCCGGGCTTTGCCCGGGCGGCCTCAGTGAGCGAGCGAGCGCGCA
GCTGCCTGCAGGGGCGCCTGATGCGGTATTTTCTCCTTACGCATCTGTGCGGTATTTCACACCGCATA
[95 nt withheld, positions 3989-4083]
T
[46 nt withheld, positions 4085-4130]
C
[141 nt withheld, positions 4132-4272]
CCTTTGACGTTGGAGTCCACGTTCTTT
[37 nt withheld, positions 4300-4336]
ACTCTATCTCGGGCTATTCTTTTGATTTATAAGGGATTTTGCCGATTTCGGTCTATTGGTTAAAAAATGA
GCTGATTTAACAAAAATTTAACGCGAATTTTAACAAAATATTAACGTTTACAATTTTATGGTGCACTCTC
AGTACAATCTGCTCTGATGCCGCATAGTTAAGCCAGCCCCGACACCCGCCAACACCCGCTGACGCGCCCT
GACGGGCTTGTCTGCTCCCGGCATCCGCTTACAGACAAGCTGTGACCGTCTCCGGGAGCTGCATGTGTCA
GAGGTTTTCACCGTCATCACCGAAACGCGCGAGACGAAAGGGCCTCGTGATACGCCTATTTTTATAGGTT
AATGTCATGATAATAATGGTTTCTTAGACGTCAGGTGGCACTTTTCGGGGAAATGTGCGCGGAACCCCTA
TTTGTTTATTTTTCTAAATACATTCAAATATGTATCCGCTCATGAGACAATAACCCTGATAAATGCTTCA
ATAATATTGAAAAAGGAAGAGTATGAGTATTCAACATTTCCGTGTCGCCCTTATTCCCTTTTTTGCGGCA
TTTTGCCTTCCTGTTTTTGCTCACCCAGAAACGCTGGTGAAAGTAAAAGATGCTGAAGATCAGTTGGGTG
CACGAGTGGGTTACATCGAACTGGATCTCAACAGCGGTAAGATCCTTGAGAGTTTTCGCCCCGAAGAACG
TTTTCCAATGATGAGCACTTTTAAAGTTCTGCTATGTGGCGCGGTATTATCCCGTATTGACGCCGGGCAA
GAGCAACTCGGTCGCCGCATACACTATTCTCAGAATGACTTGGTTGAGTACTCACCAGTCACAGAAAAGC
ATCTTACGGATGGCATGACAGTAAGAGAATTATGCAGTGCTGCCATAACCATGAGTGATAACACTGCGGC
CAACTTACTTCTGACAACGATCGGAGGACCGAAGGAGCTAACCGCTTTTTTGCACAACATGGGGGATCAT
GTAACTCGCCTTGATCGTTGGGAACCGGAGCTGAATGAAGCCATACCAAACGACGAGCGTGACACCACGA
TGCCTGTAGCAATGGCAACAACGTTGCGCAAACTATTAACTGGCGAACTACTTACTCTAGCTTCCCGGCA
ACAATTAATAGACTGGATGGAGGCGGATAAAGTTGCAGGACCACTTCTGCGCTCGGCCCTTCCGGCTGGC
TGGTTTATTGCTGATAAATCTGGAGCCGGTGAGCGTGGAAGCCGCGGTATCATTGCAGCACTGGGGCCAG
ATGGTAAGCCCTCCCGTATCGTAGTTATCTACACGACGGGGAGTCAGGCAACTATGGATGAACGAAATAG
ACAGATCGCTGAGATAGGTGCCTCACTGATTAAGCATTGGTAACTGTCAGACCAAGTTTACTCATATATA
CTTTAGATTGATTTAAAACTTCATTTTTAATTTAAAAGGATCTAGGTGAAGATCCTTTTTGATAATCTCA
TGACCAAAATCCCTTAACGTGAGTTTTCGTTCCACTGAGCGTCAGACCCCGTAGAAAAGATCAAAGGATC
TTCTTGAGATCCTTTTTTTCTGCGCGTAATCTGCTGCTTGCAAACAAAAAAACCACCGCTACCAGCGGTG
GTTTGTTTGCCGGATCAAGAGCTACCAACTCTTTTTCCGAAGGTAACTGGCTTCAGCAGAGCGCAGATAC
CAAATACTGTTCTTCTAGTGTAGCCGTAGTTAGGCCACCACTTCAAGAACTCTGTAGCACCGCCTACATA
CCTCGCTCTGCTAATCCTGTTACCAGTGGCTGCTGCCAGTGGCGATAAGTCGTGTCTTACCGGGTTGGAC
TCAAGACGATAGTTACCGGATAAGGCGCAGCGGTCGGGCTGAACGGGGGGTTCGTGCACACAGCCCAGCT
TGGAGCGAACGACCTACACCGAACTGAGATACCTACAGCGTGAGCTATGAGAAAGCGCCACGCTTCCCGA
AGGGAGAAAGGCGGACAGGTATCCGGTAAGCGGCAGGGTCGGAACAGGAGAGCGCACGAGGGAGCTTCCA
GGGGGAAACGCCTGGTATCTTTATAGTCCTGTCGGGTTTCGCCACCTCTGACTTGAGCGTCGATTTTTGT
GATGCTCGTCAGGGGGGCGGAGCCTATGGAAAAACGCCAGCAACGCGGCCTTTTTACGGTTCCTGGCCTT
TTGCTGGCCTTTTGCTCACATGTCCTGCAGGCAGCTGCGCGCTCGCTCGCTCACTGAGGCCGCCCGGGCG
TCGGGCGACCTTTGGTCGCCCGGCCTCAGTGAGCGAGCGAGCGCGCAGAGAGGGAGTGGCCAACTCCATC
ACTAGGGGTTCCT
